Addgene plasmid #72998: pBP-BBa_B0015
Purpose: BBa_B0015 iGEM terminator (5' TCGA/ 3' TGTT fusion)
Depositing lab: Paul Freemont. Depositing organization: Imperial College London. Publication: EcoFlex: A Multifunctional MoClo Kit for E. coli Synthetic Biology. Moore SJ, Lai HE, Kelwick RJ, Chee SM, Bell DJ, Polizzi KM, Freemont PS. ACS Synth Biol. 2016 May 2. 10.1021/acssynbio.6b00031 PubMed 27096716.
Backbone
  Vector backbone: pSB1C3
  Backbone manufacturer: iGEM
  Backbone size w/o insert (bp): 2239
  Vector type: Synthetic Biology
Growth in bacteria
  Bacterial resistance: Chloramphenicol, 25 μg/mL
  Growth temperature: 37°C
  Growth strain: JM109
  Copy number: High Copy
Gene/Insert
  Gene/Insert name: BBa_B0015 terminator
  Species: Synthetic
  Mutation: CAT gene - C435G (nucleotide) - silent mutagenesis to remove BsmBI site
  Cloning method: Restriction Enzyme; 5′ cloning site Unknown (unknown if destroyed); 3′ cloning site Unknown (unknown if destroyed)
  Sequencing primers: 5′ VF2 (5' tgccacctgacgtctaagaa 3'); 3′ VR (5' attaccgcctttgagtgagc 3')
Terms and licenses: Academic/Nonprofit Terms; Industry Terms: Not Available to Industry
How to cite: pBP-BBa_B0015 was a gift from Paul Freemont (Addgene plasmid # 72998 ; http://n2t.net/addgene:72998 ; RRID:Addgene_72998)
