[The description below was written by a language model from this plasmid's Addgene catalogue record and pLannotate feature annotations shown in this document.]
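Description:
pBP-BBa_B0015 is a basic-part ("bioparts") plasmid from the EcoFlex modular cloning (MoClo) kit for E. coli synthetic biology. It is built on the iGEM pSB1C3 backbone and is maintained in E. coli as a high-copy plasmid through a ColE1/pMB1/pUC-type origin of replication. Selection is by chloramphenicol, conferred by a chloramphenicol acetyltransferase (cat) gene driven by its native promoter and followed by a phage lambda t0 terminator. The record notes a silent C435G change in the cat coding sequence, introduced to remove an internal BsmBI site. This kind of domestication keeps the backbone from being cut by a Type IIS enzyme used in hierarchical Golden Gate-style assembly.

The payload is the synthetic BBa_B0015 double terminator from the iGEM registry, annotated here as the E. coli rrnB T1 terminator followed by the phage T7 early (T7Te) terminator. According to the stated purpose, the part is flanked by defined fusion sites, TCGA at the 5′ end and TGTT at the 3′ end, which set its position and orientation when it is released and ligated with other parts. The specific cloning sites are recorded as unknown. The cloning region sits next to a BioBrick prefix and is insulated by backbone terminators, a putative bacterial terminator upstream and a his operon terminator downstream, which limit transcriptional read-through. The plasmid carries no promoter or coding sequence as cargo. It serves purely as a source of a reusable terminator module for closing transcription units in multi-part E. coli expression constructs. The listed backbone size equals the full 2,239 bp sequence length, so that figure appears to describe the whole plasmid.
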