Features (pLannotate 1.2.2; 9 found; start..end, strand, type, name):
     86..129     -  terminator     bacterial terminator: putative bacterial transcription terminator
    132..151     +  misc_feature   BioBrick prefix: BioBrick prefix for parts that start with "ATG"
    189..260     +  terminator     rrnB T1 terminator: transcription terminator T1 from the E. coli rrnB gene
    276..303     +  terminator     T7Te terminator: phage T7 early transcription terminator
    344..401     +  terminator     his operon terminator: This putative transcriptin terminator from the E. coli his operon has a 2-bp deletion introduced during synthesis. Its efficiency has not been determined.
    596..1184    -  rep_origin     ori: high-copy-number ColE1/pMB1/pBR322/pUC origin of replication
   1367..1461    -  terminator     lambda t0 terminator: transcription terminator from phage lambda
   1485..2141    -  CDS            cat: CAT_ECOLX - Experimental evidence at protein level: Swiss-Prot protein existence level 1. This enzyme is an effector of chloramphenicol resistance in bacteria. From Escherichia coli. This protein is used as a marker in many commonly used cloning vectors, such as pACYC184.
   2142..2239    -  promoter       cat promoter: promoter of the E. coli cat gene encoding chloramphenicol acetyltransferase
>Addgene plasmid #72998 | pBP-BBa_B0015 | depositor full sequence | sequence record 447484 | pBP-BBa_B0015 sequence 2239 bps
CGATCAACTCGAGTGCCACCTGACGTCTAAGAAACCATTATTATCATGACATTAACCTATAAAAATAGGC
GTATCACGAGGCAGAATTTCAGATAAAAAAAATCCTTAGCTTTCGCTAAGGATGATTTCTGGAATTCGCG
GCCGCTTCTAGAATCTAGAGACGCATATGGGTCTCATCGACCAGGCATCAAATAAAACGAAAGGCTCAGT
CGAAAGACTGGGCCTTTCGTTTTATCTGTTGTTTGTCGGTGAACGCTCTCTACTAGAGTCACACTGGCTC
ACCTTCGGGTGGGCCTTTCTGCGTTTATATGTTAGAGACCGCATGCCGTCTCATTAGCTGCAGTCCGGCA
AAAAAGGGCAAGGTGTCACCACCCTGCCCTTTTTCTTTAAAACCGAAAAGATTACTTCGCGTTATGCAGG
CTTCCTCGCTCACTGACTCGCTGCGCTCGGTCGTTCGGCTGCGGCGAGCGGTATCAGCTCACTCAAAGGC
GGTAATACGGTTATCCACAGAATCAGGGGATAACGCAGGAAAGAACATGTGAGCAAAAGGCCAGCAAAAG
GCCAGGAACCGTAAAAAGGCCGCGTTGCTGGCGTTTTTCCACAGGCTCCGCCCCCCTGACGAGCATCACA
AAAATCGACGCTCAAGTCAGAGGTGGCGAAACCCGACAGGACTATAAAGATACCAGGCGTTTCCCCCTGG
AAGCTCCCTCGTGCGCTCTCCTGTTCCGACCCTGCCGCTTACCGGATACCTGTCCGCCTTTCTCCCTTCG
GGAAGCGTGGCGCTTTCTCATAGCTCACGCTGTAGGTATCTCAGTTCGGTGTAGGTCGTTCGCTCCAAGC
TGGGCTGTGTGCACGAACCCCCCGTTCAGCCCGACCGCTGCGCCTTATCCGGTAACTATCGTCTTGAGTC
CAACCCGGTAAGACACGACTTATCGCCACTGGCAGCAGCCACTGGTAACAGGATTAGCAGAGCGAGGTAT
GTAGGCGGTGCTACAGAGTTCTTGAAGTGGTGGCCTAACTACGGCTACACTAGAAGAACAGTATTTGGTA
TCTGCGCTCTGCTGAAGCCAGTTACCTTCGGAAAAAGAGTTGGTAGCTCTTGATCCGGCAAACAAACCAC
CGCTGGTAGCGGTGGTTTTTTTGTTTGCAAGCAGCAGATTACGCGCAGAAAAAAAGGATCTCAAGAAGAT
CCTTTGATCTTTTCTACGGGGTCTGACGCTCAGTGGAACGAAAACTCACGTTAAGGGATTTTGGTCATGA
GATTATCAAAAAGGATCTTCACCTAGATCCTTTTAAATTAAAAATGAAGTTTTAAATCAATCTAAAGTAT
ATATGAGTAAACTTGGTCTGACAGCTCGAGGCTTGGATTCTCACCAATAAAAAACGCCCGGCGGCAACCG
AGCGTTCTGAACAAATCCAGATGGAGTTCTGAGGTCATTACTGGATCTATCAACAGGAGTCCAAGCGAGC
TCGATATCAAATTACGCCCCGCCCTGCCACTCATCGCAGTACTGTTGTAATTCATTAAGCATTCTGCCGA
CATGGAAGCCATCACAAACGGCATGATGAACCTGAATCGCCAGCGGCATCAGCACCTTGTCGCCTTGCGT
ATAATATTTGCCCATGGTGAAAACGGGGGCGAAGAAGTTGTCCATATTGGCCACGTTTAAATCAAAACTG
GTGAAACTCACCCAGGGATTGGCTGACACGAAAAACATATTCTCAATAAACCCTTTAGGGAAATAGGCCA
GGTTTTCACCGTAACACGCCACATCTTGCGAATATATGTGTAGAAACTGCCGGAAATCGTCGTGGTATTC
ACTCCAGAGCGATGAAAACGTTTCAGTTTGCTCATGGAAAACGGTGTAACAAGGGTGAACACTATCCCAT
ATCACCAGCTCACCGTCTTTCATTGCCATACGAAATTCCGGATGAGCATTCATCAGGCGGGCAAGAATGT
GAATAAAGGCCGGATAAAACTTGTGCTTATTTTTCTTTACGGTCTTTAAAAAGGCCGTAATATCCAGCTG
AACGGTCTGGTTATAGGTACATTGAGCAACTGACTGAAATGCCTCAAAATGTTCTTTACGATGCCATTGG
GATATATCAACGGTGGTATATCCAGTGATTTTTTTCTCCATTTTAGCTTCCTTAGCTCCTGAAAATCTCG
ATAACTCAAAAAATACGCCCGGTAGTGATCTTATTTCATTATGGTGAAAGTTGGAACCTCTTACGTGCC
