>Addgene plasmid #72998 | pBP-BBa_B0015 | depositor partial sequence | sequence record 133849 | Cloned between NdeI and SphI in pBP backbone
CATATGGGTCTCATCGACCAGGCATCAAATAAAACGAAAGGCTCAGTCGAAAGACTGGGCCTTTCGTTTT
ATCTGTTGTTTGTCGGTGAACGCTCTCTACTAGAGTCACACTGGCTCACCTTCGGGTGGGCCTTTCTGCG
TTTATATGTTAGAGACCGCATGC
