>Addgene plasmid #72998 | pBP-BBa_B0015 | addgene partial sequence | sequence record 140640 | RNAde-BB-2R 5'-attaccgcctttgagtgagc -3'
TCAGTGAGCGAGGAAGCCTGCATAACGCGAAGTAATCTTTTCGGTTTTAAAGAAAAAGGGCAGGGTGGTG
ACACCTTGCCCTTTTTTGCCGGACTGCAGCTAATGAGACGGCATGCGGTCTCTAACATATAAACGCAGAA
AGGCCCACCCGAAGGTGAGCCAGTGTGACTCTAGTAGAGAGCGTTCACCGACAAACAACAGATAAAACGA
AAGGCCCAGTCTTTCGACTGAGCCTTTCGTTTTATTTGATGCCTGGTCGATGAGACCCATATGCGTCTCT
AGATTCTAGAAGCGGCCGCGAATTCCAGAAATCATCCTTAGCGAAAGCTAAGGATTTTTTTTATCTGAAA
TTCTGCCTCGTGATACGCCTATTTTTATAGGTTAATGTCATGATAATAATGGTTTCTTAGACGTCAGGTG
GCACTCGAGTTGATCGGGCACGTAAGAGGTTCCAACTTTCACCATAATGAAATAAGATCACTACCGGGCG
TATTTTTTGAGTTATCGAGATTTTCAGGAGCTAAGGAAGCTAAAATGGAGAAAAAAATCACTGGATATAC
CACCGTTGATATATCCCAATGGCATCGTAAAGAACATTTTGAGGCATTTCAGTCAGTTGCTCAATGTACC
TATAACCAGACCGTTCAGCTGGATATTACGGCCTTTTTAAAGACCGTAAAGAAAAATAAGCACAAGTTTT
ATCCGGCCTTTATTCACATTCTTGCCCGCCTGATGAATGCTCATCCGGAATTTCGTATGGCAATGAAAGA
CGGTGAGCTGGTGATATGGGATAGTGTTCACCCTTGTTACACCGTTTTC
