>Addgene plasmid #72998 | pBP-BBa_B0015 | addgene partial sequence | sequence record 140755 | RNAde-BB-1F 5'-tgccacctgacgtctaagaa-3'
ATAGGCGTATCACGAGGCAGAATTTCAGATAAAAAAAATCCTTAGCTTTCGCTAAGGATGATTTCTGGAA
TTCGCGGCCGCTTCTAGAATCTAGAGACGCATATGGGTCTCATCGACCAGGCATCAAATAAAACGAAAGG
CTCAGTCGAAAGACTGGGCCTTTCGTTTTATCTGTTGTTTGTCGGTGAACGCTCTCTACTAGAGTCACAC
TGGCTCACCTTCGGGTGGGCCTTTCTGCGTTTATATGTTAGAGACCGCATGCCGTCTCATTAGCTGCAGT
CCGGCAAAAAAGGGCAAGGTGTCACCACCCTGCCCTTTTTCTTTAAAACCGAAAAGATTACTTCGCGTTA
TGCAGGCTTCCTCGCTCACTGACTCGCTGCGCTCGGTCGTTCGGCTGCGGCGAGCGGTATCAGCTCACTC
AAAGGCGGTAATACGGTTATCCACAGAATCAGGGGATAACGCAGGAAAGAACATGTGAGCAAAAGGCCAG
CAAAAGGCCAGGAACCGTAAAAAGGCCGCGTTGCTGGCGTTTTTCCACAGGCTCCGCCCCCCTGACGAGC
ATCACAAAAATCGACGCTCAAGTCAGAGGTGGCGAAACCCGACAGGACTATAAAGATACCAGGCGTTTCC
CCCTGGAAGCTCCCTCGTGCGCTCTCCTGTTCCGACCCTGCCGCTTACCGGATACCTGTCCGCCTTTCTC
CCTTCGGGAAGCGTGGCGCTTTCTCATAGCTCACGCTGTAGGTATCTCAGTTCGGTGTAGGTCGTTCGCT
CCAAGCTGGGCTGTGTGCACGAACCCCCCGTTCAGCCCGACCGCTGCGCCTTATCCGGTAACTATCGTCT
TGAGTC
